Addgene plasmid #30261: pETCON-HB30/design_65
Depositing lab: David Baker. Depositing organization: University of Washington. Publication: Community-Wide Assessment of Protein-Interface Modeling Suggests Improvements to Design Methodology. Fleishman SJ, Whitehead TA, Strauch EM, Corn JE, Qin S, Zhou HX, Mitchell JC, Demerdash ON, Takeda-Shitaka M, Terashi G, Moal IH, Li X, Bates PA, Zacharias M, Park H, Ko JS, Lee H, Seok C, Bourquard T, Bernauer J, Poupon A, Aze J, Soner S, Ovali SK, Ozbek P, Tal NB, Haliloglu T, Hwang H, Vreven T, Pierce BG, Weng Z, Perez-Cano L, Pons C, Fernandez-Recio J, Jiang F, Yang F, Gong X, Cao L, Xu X, Liu B, Wang P, Li C, Wang C, Robert CH, Guharoy M, Liu S, Huang Y, Li L, Guo D, Chen Y, Xiao Y, London N, Itzhaki Z, Schueler-Furman O, Inbar Y, Patapov V, Cohen M, Schreiber G, Tsuchiya Y, Kanamori E, Standley DM, Nakamura H, Kinoshita K, Driggers CM, Hall RG, Morgan JL, Hsu VL, Zhan J, Yang Y, Zhou Y, Kastritis PL, Bonvin AM, Zhang W, Camacho CJ, Kilambi KP, Sircar A, Gray JJ, Ohue M, Uchikoga N, Matsuzaki Y, Ishida T, Akiyama Y, Khashan R, Bush S, Fouches D, Tropsha A, Esquivel-Rodriguez J, Kihara D, Stranges PB, Jacak R, Kuhlman B, Huang SY, Zou X, Wodak SJ, Janin J, Baker D. J Mol Biol. 2011 Sep 29. 10.1016/j.jmb.2011.09.031 PubMed 22001016.
Backbone
  Vector backbone: pETCON
  Backbone size w/o insert (bp): 5400
  Vector type: Yeast Expression
Growth in bacteria
  Bacterial resistance: Ampicillin, 100 μg/mL
  Growth temperature: 37°C
  Growth strain: DH5alpha
  Copy number: High Copy
Gene/Insert
  Gene/Insert name: SC1918/H1 HA designed binding protein HB30
  Insert size (bp): 561
  Cloning method: Restriction Enzyme; 5′ cloning site NdeI (not destroyed); 3′ cloning site XhoI (not destroyed)
  Sequencing primers: 5′ UP-GS
Resource information
  A portion of this plasmid was derived from a plasmid made by: Designed sequence
Terms and licenses: Academic/Nonprofit Terms; Industry Terms: Not Available to Industry
How to cite: pETCON-HB30/design_65 was a gift from David Baker (Addgene plasmid # 30261 ; http://n2t.net/addgene:30261 ; RRID:Addgene_30261)
