[The description below was written by a language model from this plasmid's Addgene catalogue record.]
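Description:
pETCON-HB30/design_65 is a yeast expression plasmid built on the pETCON backbone (about 5.4 kb without insert). It carries a 561 bp synthetic open reading frame encoding HB30, a computationally designed protein intended to bind the hemagglutinin (HA) of the SC1918/H1 influenza virus. The coding sequence is a designed sequence rather than a natural gene. It was inserted by restriction cloning between NdeI and XhoI sites, both of which were kept, so the insert can be excised or exchanged for other design variants. In bacteria the plasmid is maintained at high copy number under ampicillin selection.

The record gives no feature table. It therefore does not state the promoter driving the insert, the yeast replication origin, the yeast selectable marker, or any fusion partners or epitope tags flanking the cloning sites. pETCON is generally known as a yeast surface display vector, in which inserts are expressed as fusions to a cell wall anchoring protein so that binding to a labelled target can be measured on intact cells. That arrangement is not confirmed by the fields given here and should be checked against the full sequence.

The "design_65" label and the associated publication, a community-wide assessment of protein-interface modelling, indicate that the construct belongs to a set of designed binders collected to benchmark interface design methods. The record supports its use for expressing HB30 in yeast to test whether the design binds H1 HA. It could also serve as a reference or starting construct for related designed HA-binding proteins.
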