>Addgene plasmid #30261 | pETCON-HB30/design_65 | depositor partial sequence | sequence record 13917 | Author sequence
CATATGTCCAATGCTATGAGTATAGAATCTTCAGCAACACCAACTACACCTAATGCTGAAGCATTGAAGT
TGGATAACACCGAAGTTAGAATATTGGGTTGTTTGATCGAAAAGCAAGCTACCAATCCAGAAACTTATCC
TTTGACATTAAACGCCTTGGTAAAAGCTTGCAATGAAGTCTTTAACAGAGACCCAGTTATGGCCTTAACT
CAAGGTGAAGTTGGTCAATCCTTGAGAGCTTTAGAAGGTAGAGGTTTGACAAGATTAGTAATGGGTAGTA
GAGCAGATAGATGGGAACATAAAGTCGACAAGGGTTTGGAATTAGTCCCAGCCCAAGTTATTTTGACCGG
TTTGTTGTTGTTGAGAGGTCCTCAAACCGTTTCTGAATTGTTGACTAGATCAAACAGAATGCATGATTTC
GAAGACTCTGAACAAGTTGTACACCAATTGGAAAGATTAATCGCAAGAGGTTTGGCCACTTTAGTACCAA
GACAATCAGGTCAAAGAGAAGATAGATACATGCACTTGATTGGTGACCCTGAAAACTTACAAGACCTCGA
G
