>Addgene plasmid #30261 | pETCON-HB30/design_65 | addgene partial sequence | sequence record 35435 | 30261 with GAL1
TACATTTTCAATTAAGATGCAGTTACTTCGCTGTTTTTCAATATTTTCTGTTATTGCTTCAGTTTTAGCA
CAGGAACTGACAACTATATGCGAGCAAATCCCCTCACCAACTTTAGAATCGACGCCGTACTCTTTGTCAA
CGACTACTATTTTGGCCAACGGGAAGGCAATGCAAGGAGTTTTTGAATATTACAAATCAGTAACGTTTGT
CAGTAATTGCGGTTCTCACCCCTCAACAACTAGCAAAGGCAGCCCCATAAACACACAGTATGTTTTTAAG
GACAATAGCTCGACGATTGAAGGTAGATACCCATACGACGTTCCAGACTACGCTCTGCAGGCTAGTGGTG
GAGGAGGCTCTGGTGGAGGCGGTAGCGGAGGCGGAGGGTCGGCTAGCCATATGTCCAATGCTATGAGTAT
AGAATCTTCAGCAACACCAACTACACCTAATGCTGAAGCATTGAAGTTGGATAACACCGAAGTTAGAATA
TTGGGTTGTTTGATCGAAAAGCAAGCTACCAATCCAGAAACTTATCCTTTGACATTAAACGCCTTGGTAA
AAGCTTGCAATGAAGTCTTTAACAGAGACCCAGTTATGGCCTTAACTCAAGGTGAAGTTGGTCAATCCTT
GAGAGCTTTAGAAGGTAGAGGTTTGACAAGATTAGTAATGGGTAGTAGAGCAGATAGATGGGAACATAAA
GTCGACAAGGGTTTGGAATTAGTCCCAGCCCAAGTTATTTTGACCGGTTTGTTGTTGTTGAGAGGTCCTC
AAACCGTTTCTGAATTGTTGACTAGATCAAACAGAATGCATGATTTCGAAGACTCTGAACAAGTTGTACA
C
